>Addgene plasmid #52389 | pME18S-sc1156 | depositor full sequence | sequence record 81137 | pME18S-sc1156 sequence 4359 bps
AAGCTTGGCTGTGGAATGTGTGTCAGTTAGGGTGTGGAAAGTCCCCAGGCTCCCCAGCAGGCAGAAGTAT
GCAAAGCATGCATCTCAATTAGTCAGCAACCAGGTGTGGAAAGTCCCCAGGCTCCCCAGCAGGCAGAAGT
ATGCAAAGCATGCATCTCAATTAGTCAGCAACCATAGTCCCGCCCCTAACTCCGCCCATCCCGCCCCTAA
CTCCGCCCAGTTCCGCCCATTCTCCGCCCCATGGCTGACTAATTTTTTTTATTTATGCAGAGGCCGAGGC
CGCCTCGGCCTCTGAGCTATTCCAGAAGTAGTGAGGAGGCTTTTTTGGAGGCCTAGGCTTTTGCAAAAAG
CTCCTCCGATCGAGGGGCTCGCATCTCTCCTTCACGCGCCCGCCGCCCTACCTGAGGCCGCCATCCACGC
CGGTTGAGTCGCGTTCTGCCGCCTCCCGCCTGTGGTGCCTCCTGAACTGCGTCCGCCGTCTAGGTAAGTT
TAAAGCTCAGGTCGAGACCGGGCCTTTGTCCGGCGCTCCCTTGGAGCCTACCTAGACTCAGCCGGCTCTC
CACGCTTTGCCTGACCCTGCTTGCTCAACTCTACGTCTTTGTTTCGTTTTCTGTTCTGCGCCGTTACAGA
TCCAAGCTCTGAAAAACCAGAAAGTTAACTGGTAAGTTTAGTCTTTTTGTCTTTTATTTCAGGTCCCGGA
TCCGGTGGTGCAAATCAAAGAACTGCTCCTCAGTGGATGTTGCCTTTACTTCTAGGCCTGTACGGAAGTG
TTACTTCTGCTCTAAAAGCTGCGGAATTCCTCGAGATGAGCGGCGCGCCATTCACGGTCCAGTATTCGGA
CTATTTCAACAAATCCTGGCGGAACGAGTCGGGACTGGTGTTGTCTGCAAATGGAAGTTCACCGCCTTCG
CTCGCTCCGGGCTGCTTGTACAACGAGACATATGAAATCTATGCGCCCAGCTATCCGTACGTGTCTTCGA
CGGAGGAACAGAACTATATCGACCATCTTACGGAGTGGATGAAGAATGGGTCGAATCACACCTACTACGG
AGAATGCTCCAACACCGGCTATCTGCCGAGTTTGTACTTTGAAATTACCAGCTACTTCCTGTACGTGCTG
ATTTTCGTGACGGCCGTGATCGGAAACTCGATAGTGCTGTTCATTGTGCAATCCAATCCACGGATGCGTA
CCGTCACGAATTACTTCATCACCAATTTGGCCGTCGGAGATCTGATGATGACGTTGTTTTGCGTGCCGTT
TACTTTCATATCGATGTTCGTGTTGCAGTATTGGCCCTTTGGGTTGGGGATGTGCCGGCTGGTGAATTAC
ACCCAAGCCGTTTCGGTGCTGGTTAGTGCTTATACGCTGGTGGCGATCAGTGGCGATCGGTATATAGCCA
TTATGTGGCCGCTGAAGCCGAGGATAACGGAGACCTGCTCCAAGGTGCTGATAGGAGTTGTGTGGGTCAT
AGCGCTCATTACGGCAGCTCCAATTGCCATCTTCTCAACGCTTGACATGCCGTCAAAGTGGCATGCCGTG
TGTGATCTCCCAATCTGCAAGGAAATTTGGCCCTCGAAGGAACAGGAGAGCTACTACACGACGACGCTTC
TGATGACGCAGTTCGTGATACCGCTCCTGGTGCTGATCTACACCTACACCCGCATCGCGATAGTGGTCTG
GGGCAAAAGGCCCCCCGGCGAGGCGGAAAATTCCCGAGACCAGCGGATGGCCAAGTCGAAACGAAAGATG
ATCAAAATGATGGTAACGGTCGTCATAGTGTTCACCATCTGCTGGCTACCTTTCAACTTTCTGATGATCG
TCAACGTGGACGACAGCTGGGACCTGCTGCCGTACGTGTGGTCCGCCTTCCACTGGCTAGCCATGTCGCA
CAGCTGCTACAATCCGATCATCTACTGCTACATGAACGCCCGCTTCCGGTCCGGATTCATCCTGGTGCTG
CACGGCGTCCCGGGACTGCAGCAACTGTGCTGCTGCATCCGGCACAAGCAAAGCCAACTGGCACGTAATG
TTGGTTCCAGCGTGGCCCTCGCCGGAATCGATGAAGTATCGCATCTGCATCGAGTTAACACATGCACCAC
ATACATAAGCACCCGGCGGAAGACCAATCTTAACTTGCACCAACAGGTTCAATCGACGGAAACGTCCCTG
CTACGGTGAGCGGCCGCTAGACTAGTCTAGAGAAAAAACCTCCCACACCTCCCCCTGAACCTGAAACATA
AAATGAATGCAATTGTTGTTGTTAACTTGTTTATTGCAGCTTATAATGGTTACAAATAAAGCAATAGCAT
CACAAATTTCACAAATAAAGCATTTTTTTCACTGCATTCTAGTTGTGGTTTGTCCAAACTCATCAATGTA
TCTTATCATGTCTGGATCCCCGGGTACCGAGCTCGAATTAATTCCTCTTCCGCTTCCTCGCTCACTGACT
CGCTGCGCTCGGTCGTTCGGCTGCGGCGAGCGGTATCAGCTCACTCAAAGGCGGTAATACGGTTATCCAC
AGAATCAGGGGATAACGCAGGAAAGAACATGTGAGCAAAAGGCCAGCAAAAGGCCAGGAACCGTAAAAAG
GCCGCGTTGCTGGCGTTTTTCCATAGGCTCCGCCCCCCTGACGAGCATCACAAAAATCGACGCTCAAGTC
AGAGGTGGCGAAACCCGACAGGACTATAAAGATACCAGGCGTTTCCCCCTGGAAGCTCCCTCGTGCGCTC
TCCTGTTCCGACCCTGCCGCTTACCGGATACCTGTCCGCCTTTCTCCCTTCGGGAAGCGTGGCGCTTTCT
CAATGCTCACGCTGTAGGTATCTCAGTTCGGTGTAGGTCGTTCGCTCCAAGCTGGGCTGTGTGCACGAAC
CCCCCGTTCAGCCCGACCGCTGCGCCTTATCCGGTAACTATCGTCTTGAGTCCAACCCGGTAAGACACGA
CTTATCGCCACTGGCAGCAGCCACTGGTAACAGGATTAGCAGAGCGAGGTATGTAGGCGGTGCTACAGAG
TTCTTGAAGTGGTGGCCTAACTACGGCTACACTAGAAGGACAGTATTTGGTATCTGCGCTCTGCTGAAGC
CAGTTACCTTCGGAAAAAGAGTTGGTAGCTCTTGATCCGGCAAACAAACCACCGCTGGTAGCGGTGGTTT
TTTTGTTTGCAAGCAGCAGATTACGCGCAGAAAAAAAGGATCTCAAGAAGATCCTTTGATCTTTTCTACG
GGGTCTGACGCTCAGTGGAACGAAAACTCACGTTAAGGGATTTTGGTCATGAGATTATCAAAAAGGATCT
TCACCTAGATCCTTTTAAATTAAAAATGAAGTTTTAAATCAATCTAAAGTATATATGAGTAAACTTGGTC
TGACAGTTACCAATGCTTAATCAGTGAGGCACCTATCTCAGCGATCTGTCTATTTCGTTCATCCATAGTT
GCCTGACTCCCCGTCGTGTAGATAACTACGATACGGGAGGGCTTACCATCTGGCCCCAGTGCTGCAATGA
TACCGCGAGACCCACGCTCACCGGCTCCAGATTTATCAGCAATAAACCAGCCAGCCGGAAGGGCCGAGCG
CAGAAGTGGTCCTGCAACTTTATCCGCCTCCATCCAGTCTATTAATTGTTGCCGGGAAGCTAGAGTAAGT
AGTTCGCCAGTTAATAGTTTGCGCAACGTTGTTGCCATTGCTACAGGCATCGTGGTGTCACGCTCGTCGT
TTGGTATGGCTTCATTCAGCTCCGGTTCCCAACGATCAAGGCGAGTTACATGATCCCCCATGTTGTGCAA
AAAAGCGGTTAGCTCCTTCGGTCCTCCGATCGTTGTCAGAAGTAAGTTGGCCGCAGTGTTATCACTCATG
GTTATGGCAGCACTGCATAATTCTCTTACTGTCATGCCATCCGTAAGATGCTTTTCTGTGACTGGTGAGT
ACTCAACCAAGTCATTCTGAGAATAGTGTATGCGGCGACCGAGTTGCTCTTGCCCGGCGTCAATACGGGA
TAATACCGCGCCACATAGCAGAACTTTAAAAGTGCTCATCATTGGAAAACGTTCTTCGGGGCGAAAACTC
TCAAGGATCTTACCGCTGTTGAGATCCAGTTCGATGTAACCCACTCGTGCACCCAACTGATCTTCAGCAT
CTTTTACTTTCACCAGCGTTTCTGGGTGAGCAAAAACAGGAAGGCAAAATGCCGCAAAAAAGGGAATAAG
GGCGACACGGAAATGTTGAATACTCATACTCTTCCTTTTTCAATATTATTGAAGCATTTATCAGGGTTAT
TGTCTCATGAGCGGATACATATTTGAATGTATTTAGAAAAATAAACAAATAGGGGTTCCGCGCACATTTC
CCCGAAAAGTGCCACCTGC
Features (pLannotate 1.2.2; 7 found; start..end, strand, type, name):
     18..632     +  promoter       SRα promoter: hybrid promoter consisting of the SV40 early promoter plus part of the long terminal repeat of human T-lymphotrophic virus 1
    662..755     +  intron         SV40 intron: modified SV40 intron with splice donor and acceptor sites
   1079..2122    +  CDS            RYa-R (fragment): RYAR_DROME - Also known as NepYr From Drosophila melanogaster (Fruit fly).
   2264..2398    +  polyA_signal   SV40 poly(A) signal: SV40 polyadenylation signal
   2608..3196    -  rep_origin     ori: high-copy-number ColE1/pMB1/pBR322/pUC origin of replication
   3367..4227    -  CDS            AmpR: β-lactamase; bla; confers resistance to ampicillin, carbenicillin, and related antibiotics
   4228..4332    -  promoter       AmpR promoter: bla
