[The description below was written by a language model from this plasmid's Addgene catalogue record and pLannotate feature annotations shown in this document.]
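Description:
pME18S-sc1156 is a 4,359 bp mammalian expression plasmid built on the pME18S backbone. It carries a full-length clone of an Aedes aegypti neuropeptide Y-like receptor, NPYLR5, which was originally named after the genome assembly supercontig (1.156) on which it was found. The plasmid is propagated in E. coli through a high-copy ColE1/pUC-type origin of replication. Selection is with ampicillin, through a β-lactamase gene driven by its native bla promoter. The record lists no mammalian selection marker, which fits use by transient transfection.

The expression cassette follows the standard pME18S layout. Transcription is driven by the SRα promoter, a strong hybrid that combines the SV40 early promoter with part of the HTLV-1 long terminal repeat. A modified SV40 intron with splice donor and acceptor sites follows, which generally improves mRNA processing and expression. The roughly 1.4 kb NPYLR5 insert sits downstream of the intron and is terminated by an SV40 polyadenylation signal. The automated annotation labels part of the insert as a fragment of the Drosophila melanogaster RYamide receptor (RYa-R, also called NepYr). This reflects sequence similarity to a related fly receptor, not a Drosophila insert, since the catalogue entry gives the species as Aedes aegypti. No epitope tags or reporters are annotated.

The construct expresses the mosquito receptor heterologously in mammalian cells. This matches the associated study, which characterised the Aedes aegypti NPY-like receptor family functionally and genetically. The record does not describe the specific assays used.
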