Addgene plasmid #52389: pME18S-sc1156
Purpose: Aedes aegypti NPY-like receptor super contig 1.156 (NPYLR5) full-length clone in mammalian expression vector
Depositing lab: Leslie Vosshall. Depositing organization: Rockefeller University. Publication: Functional and genetic characterization of neuropeptide Y-like receptors in Aedes aegypti. Liesch J, Bellani LL, Vosshall LB. PLoS Negl Trop Dis. 2013 Oct 10;7(10):e2486. doi: 10.1371/journal.pntd.0002486. eCollection 2013. PubMed 24130914.
Backbone
  Vector backbone: pME18S
  Backbone size w/o insert (bp): 2986
  Total vector size (bp): 4359
  Vector type: Mammalian Expression
Growth in bacteria
  Bacterial resistance: Ampicillin, 100 μg/mL
  Growth temperature: 37°C
  Growth strain: Top10
  Copy number: Unknown
Gene/Insert
  Gene/Insert name: NPYLR5 (alt name: supercontig1.156)
  Species: Aedes aegypti
  Insert size (bp): 1374
  GenBank ID: KC439535.1
Terms and licenses: Academic/Nonprofit Terms; Industry Terms: Not Available to Industry
How to cite: pME18S-sc1156 was a gift from Leslie Vosshall (Addgene plasmid # 52389 ; http://n2t.net/addgene:52389 ; RRID:Addgene_52389)
