>Addgene plasmid #52389 | pME18S-sc1156 | addgene partial sequence | sequence record 82486 | SV40pA-R 5'-GAAATTTGTGATGCTATTGC-3'
TTATAAGCTGCAATAAACAAGTTAACAACAACAATTGCATTCATTTTATGTTTCAGGTTCAGGGGGAGGT
GTGGGAGGTTTTTTCTCTAGACTAGTCTAGCGGCCGCTCACCGTAGCAGGGACGTTTCCGTCGATTGAAC
CTGTTGGTGCAAGTTAAGATTGGTCTTCCGCCGGGTGCTTATGTATGTGGTGCATGTGTTAACTCGATGC
AGATGCGATACTTCATCGATTCCGGCGAGGGCCACGCTGGAACCAACATTACGTGCCAGTTGGCTTTGCT
TGTGCCGGATGCAGCAGCACAGTTGCTGCAGTCCCGGGACGCCGTGCAGCACCAGGATGAATCCGGACCG
GAAGCGGGCGTTCATGTAGCAGTAGATGATCGGATTGTAGCAGCTGTGCGACATGGCTAGCCAGTGGAAG
GCGGACCACACGTACGGCAGCAGGTCCCAGCTGTCGTCCACGTTGACGATCATCAGAAAGTTGAAAGGTA
GCCAGCAGATGGTGAACACTATGACGACCGTTACCATCATTTTGATCATCTTTCGTTTCGACTTGGCCAT
CCGCTGGTCTCGGGAATTTTCCGCCTCGCCGGGGGGCCTTTTGCCCCAGACCACTATCGCGATGCGGGTG
TAGGTGTAGATCAGCACCAGGAGCGGTATCACGAACTGCGTCATCAGAAGCGTCGTCGTGTAGTAGCTCT
CCTGTTCCTTCGAGGGCCAAATTTCCTTGCAGATTGGGAGATCACACACGGCATGCCACTTTGACGGCAT
GTCAAGCGTTGAGAAGATGGCAATTGGAGCTGCCGTAATGAGCGCTATGACCCACACAACTCCTATCAGC
ACCTTGGAGCAGGTCTCCGTTATCCTCGGCTTCAGCGGCCACATAATGGCTATATACCGATCGCCACTGA
TCGCCACCAGCGTATAAGCACTAACCAGCACCGAAACGGCTTGGGTGTAATTCACCAGCCGGCACATCCC
CAACCCAAAGGGCCAATACTGCAACACGAACATCGATATGAAAGTAAACGGCACG
