>Addgene plasmid #52389 | pME18S-sc1156 | addgene partial sequence | sequence record 82491 | pcDL-F 5'-GTTGCCTTTACTTCTAGGCCT-3'
CTCTAAAAGCTGCGGAATTCCAGGAATTTCCTCGAGATGAGCGGCGCGCCATTCACGGTCCAGTATTCGG
ACTATTTCAACAAATCCTGGCGGAACGAGTCGGGACTGGTGTTGTCTGCAAATGGAAGTTCACCGCCTTC
GCTCGCTCCGGGCTGCTTGTACAACGAGACATATGAAATCTATGCGCCCAGCTATCCGTACGTGTCTTCG
ACGGAGGAACAGAACTATATCGACCATCTTACGGAGTGGATGAAGAATGGGTCGAATCACACCTACTACG
GAGAATGCTCCAACACCGGCTATCTGCCGAGTTTGTACTTTGAAATTACCAGCTACTTCCTGTACGTGCT
GATTTTCGTGACGGCCGTGATCGGAAACTCGATAGTGCTGTTCATTGTGCAATCCAATCCACGGATGCGT
ACCGTCACGAATTACTTCATCACCAATTTGGCCGTCGGAGATCTGATGATGACGTTGTTTTGCGTGCCGT
TTACTTTCATATCGATGTTCGTGTTGCAGTATTGGCCCTTTGGGTTGGGGATGTGCCGGCTGGTGAATTA
CACCCAAGCCGTTTCGGTGCTGGTTAGTGCTTATACGCTGGTGGCGATCAGTGGCGATCGGTATATAGCC
ATTATGTGGCCGCTGAAGCCGAGGATAACGGAGACCTGCTCCAAGGTGCTGATAGGAGTTGTGTGGGTCA
TAGCG
